Addgene plasmid #86661: CDk4-luciferase fragment 2
Purpose: Luciferase reporter containing CDK4 promoter
Depositing lab: Jaime Modiano. Depositing organization: University of Colorado Denver and Anschutz Medical Campus.
Backbone
  Vector backbone: pGL3
  Vector type: Mammalian Expression, Luciferase
Growth in bacteria
  Bacterial resistance: Ampicillin, 100 μg/mL
  Growth temperature: 37°C
  Growth strain: DH5alpha
  Copy number: Unknown
Gene/Insert
  Gene/Insert name: CDK4 promoter
  Species: H. sapiens (human)
  Mutation: generated from 880 -201 to -430
  Entrez Gene: CDK4 (a.k.a. CMM3, PSK-J3)
  Promoter: CDK9
  Tag / fusion protein: luciferase (C terminal on backbone)
  Cloning method: Unknown
  Sequencing primers: 5′ RVprimer3; 3′ LucNrev
Terms and licenses: Academic/Nonprofit Terms; Industry Terms: Not Available to Industry
Depositor comments: Addgene NGS found some single nucleotide discrepancies compared to reference sequence AY034380; however depositing lab confirms plasmid functionality
How to cite: CDk4-luciferase fragment 2 was a gift from Jaime Modiano (Addgene plasmid # 86661 ; http://n2t.net/addgene:86661 ; RRID:Addgene_86661)
