[The description below was written by a language model from this plasmid's Addgene catalogue record and pLannotate feature annotations shown in this document.]
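Description:
CDk4-luciferase fragment 2 is a pGL3-based firefly luciferase reporter plasmid for use in mammalian cells, carrying a fragment of the human CDK4 promoter upstream of the luc+ coding sequence. The catalogue entry describes the insert as a sub-fragment spanning positions -201 to -430, derived from a larger parental promoter construct referred to as "880", which suggests it belongs to a deletion series used to map regulatory regions of the CDK4 promoter. The record's "Promoter" field reads CDK9, which conflicts with the insert name and stated purpose and is probably an entry error. The promoter fragment itself is not annotated in the feature table. It presumably lies in the unannotated stretch between the upstream pause site and the start of luciferase in the 5,034 nt circular sequence. The depositor notes a few single-nucleotide differences from the reference sequence but reports that the plasmid is functional.

The remaining features are standard pGL3 architecture. The enhanced luc+ firefly luciferase gene is followed by the SV40 late polyadenylation signal. A synthetic poly(A) signal and an RNA polymerase II transcriptional pause site from the human α2 globin gene sit upstream of the cloning region to suppress read-through transcription from the backbone, so that luciferase output reflects the activity of the inserted promoter. Propagation in E. coli relies on a high-copy ColE1/pUC-type origin and β-lactamase (ampicillin resistance) driven by its own promoter, and an f1 origin allows single-stranded DNA production. The short large T antigen, TcR and lacZα matches are backbone remnants, not functional genes. There is no mammalian selection marker, so the plasmid is suited to transient transfection assays measuring CDK4 promoter activity.
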