Features (pLannotate 1.2.2; 11 found; start..end, strand, type, name):
      1..1653    +  CDS            luciferase: firefly luciferase; luc+; enhanced luc+ version of the luciferase gene
   1694..1815    -  polyA_signal   SV40 poly(A) signal: SV40 polyadenylation signal
   1838..1906    -  CDS            large T antigen (fragment): large T antigen from SV40 (simian virus 40)
   1922..2054    +  CDS            TcR (fragment): tetracycline efflux protein; tet; confers resistance to tetracycline
   2234..2822    -  rep_origin     ori: high-copy-number ColE1/pMB1/pBR322/pUC origin of replication
   2993..3853    -  CDS            AmpR: β-lactamase; bla; confers resistance to ampicillin, carbenicillin, and related antibiotics
   3854..3958    -  promoter       AmpR promoter: bla
   3985..4413    +  rep_origin     f1 ori (sequence partly withheld): f1 bacteriophage origin of replication; arrow indicates direction of (+) strand synthesis
   4445..4512    -  CDS            lacZα (fragment): LacZα fragment of β-galactosidase; lacZ fragment
   4571..4619    +  polyA_signal   poly(A) signal: synthetic polyadenylation signal
   4633..4724    +  misc_feature   pause site: RNA polymerase II transcriptional pause signal from the human α2 globin gene
>Addgene plasmid #86661 | CDk4-luciferase fragment 2 | addgene full sequence | sequence record 180121 | Addgene NGS Result
ATGGAAGACGCCAAAAACATAAAGAAAGGCCCGGCGCCATTCTATCCGCTGGAAGATGGAACCGCTGGAG
AGCAACTGCATAAGGCTATGAAGAGATACGCCCTGGTTCCTGGAACAATTGCTTTTACAGATGCACATAT
CGAGGTGGACATCACTTACGCTGAGTACTTCGAAATGTCCGTTCGGTTGGCAGAAGCTATGAAACGATAT
GGGCTGAATACAAATCACAGAATCGTCGTATGCAGTGAAAACTCTCTTCAATTCTTTATGCCGGTGTTGG
GCGCGTTATTTATCGGAGTTGCAGTTGCGCCCGCGAACGACATTTATAATGAACGTGAATTGCTCAACAG
TATGGGCATTTCGCAGCCTACCGTGGTGTTCGTTTCCAAAAAGGGGTTGCAAAAAATTTTGAACGTGCAA
AAAAAGCTCCCAATCATCCAAAAAATTATTATCATGGATTCTAAAACGGATTACCAGGGATTTCAGTCGA
TGTACACGTTCGTCACATCTCATCTACCTCCCGGTTTTAATGAATACGATTTTGTGCCAGAGTCCTTCGA
TAGGGACAAGACAATTGCACTGATCATGAACTCCTCTGGATCTACTGGTCTGCCTAAAGGTGTCGCTCTG
CCTCATAGAACTGCCTGCGTGAGATTCTCGCATGCCAGAGATCCTATTTTTGGCAATCAAATCATTCCGG
ATACTGCGATTTTAAGTGTTGTTCCATTCCATCACGGTTTTGGAATGTTTACTACACTCGGATATTTGAT
ATGTGGCTTTCGAGTCGTCTTAATGTATAGATTTGAAGAAGAGCTGTTTCTGAGGAGCCTTCAGGATTAC
AAGATTCAAAGTGCGCTGCTGGTGCCAACCCTATTCTCCTTCTTCGCCAAAAGCACTCTGATTGACAAAT
ACGATTTATCTAATTTACACGAAATTGCTTCTGGTGGCGCTCCCCTCTCTAAGGAAGTCGGGGAAGCGGT
TGCCAAGAGGTTCCATCTGCCAGGTATCAGGCAAGGATATGGGCTCACTGAGACTACATCAGCTATTCTG
ATTACACCCGAGGGGGATGATAAACCGGGCGCGGTCGGTAAAGTTGTTCCATTTTTTGAAGCGAAGGTTG
TGGATCTGGATACCGGGAAAACGCTGGGCGTTAATCAAAGAGGCGAACTGTGTGTGAGAGGTCCTATGAT
TATGTCCGGTTATGTAAACAATCCGGAAGCGACCAACGCCTTGATTGACAAGGATGGATGGCTACATTCT
GGAGACATAGCTTACTGGGACGAAGACGAACACTTCTTCATCGTTGACCGCCTGAAGTCTCTGATTAAGT
ACAAAGGCTATCAGGTGGCTCCCGCTGAATTGGAATCCATCTTGCTCCAACACCCCAACATCTTCGACGC
AGGTGTCGCAGGTCTTCCCGACGATGACGCCGGTGAACTTCCCGCCGCCGTTGTTGTTTTGGAGCACGGA
AAGACGATGACGGAAAAAGAGATCGTGGATTACGTCGCCAGTCAAGTAACAACCGCGAAAAAGTTGCGCG
GAGGAGTTGTGTTTGTGGACGAAGTACCGAAAGGTCTTACCGGAAAACTCGACGCAAGAAAAATCAGAGA
GATCCTCATAAAGGCCAAGAAGGGCGGAAAGATCGCCGTGTAATTCTAGAGTCGGGGCGGCCGGCCGCTT
CGAGCAGACATGATAAGATACATTGATGAGTTTGGACAAACCACAACTAGAATGCAGTGAAAAAAATGCT
TTATTTGTGAAATTTGTGATGCTATTGCTTTATTTGTAACCATTATAAGCTGCAATAAACAAGTTAACAA
CAACAATTGCATTCATTTTATGTTTCAGGTTCAGGGGGAGGTGTGGGAGGTTTTTTAAAGCAAGTAAAAC
CTCTACAAATGTGGTAAAATCGATAAGGATCCGTCGACCGATGCCCTTGAGAGCCTTCAACCCAGTCAGC
TCCTTCCGGTGGGCGCGGGGCATGACTATCGTCGCCGCACTTATGACTGTCTTCTTTATCATGCAACTCG
TAGGACAGGTGCCGGCAGCGCTCTTCCGCTTCCTCGCTCACTGACTCGCTGCGCTCGGTCGTTCGGCTGC
GGCGAGCGGTATCAGCTCACTCAAAGGCGGTAATACGGTTATCCACAGAATCAGGGGATAACGCAGGAAA
GAACATGTGAGCAAAAGGCCAGCAAAAGGCCAGGAACCGTAAAAAGGCCGCGTTGCTGGCGTTTTTCCAT
AGGCTCCGCCCCCCTGACGAGCATCACAAAAATCGACGCTCAAGTCAGAGGTGGCGAAACCCGACAGGAC
TATAAAGATACCAGGCGTTTCCCCCTGGAAGCTCCCTCGTGCGCTCTCCTGTTCCGACCCTGCCGCTTAC
CGGATACCTGTCCGCCTTTCTCCCTTCGGGAAGCGTGGCGCTTTCTCATAGCTCACGCTGTAGGTATCTC
AGTTCGGTGTAGGTCGTTCGCTCCAAGCTGGGCTGTGTGCACGAACCCCCCGTTCAGCCCGACCGCTGCG
CCTTATCCGGTAACTATCGTCTTGAGTCCAACCCGGTAAGACACGACTTATCGCCACTGGCAGCAGCCAC
TGGTAACAGGATTAGCAGAGCGAGGTATGTAGGCGGTGCTACAGAGTTCTTGAAGTGGTGGCCTAACTAC
GGCTACACTAGAAGAACAGTATTTGGTATCTGCGCTCTGCTGAAGCCAGTTACCTTCGGAAAAAGAGTTG
GTAGCTCTTGATCCGGCAAACAAACCACCGCTGGTAGCGGTGGTTTTTTTGTTTGCAAGCAGCAGATTAC
GCGCAGAAAAAAAGGATCTCAAGAAGATCCTTTGATCTTTTCTACGGGGTCTGACGCTCAGTGGAACGAA
AACTCACGTTAAGGGATTTTGGTCATGAGATTATCAAAAAGGATCTTCACCTAGATCCTTTTAAATTAAA
AATGAAGTTTTAAATCAATCTAAAGTATATATGAGTAAACTTGGTCTGACAGTTACCAATGCTTAATCAG
TGAGGCACCTATCTCAGCGATCTGTCTATTTCGTTCATCCATAGTTGCCTGACTCCCCGTCGTGTAGATA
ACTACGATACGGGAGGGCTTACCATCTGGCCCCAGTGCTGCAATGATACCGCGAGACCCACGCTCGCCGG
CTCCAGATTTATCAGCAATAAACCAGCCAGCCGGAAGGGCCGAGCGCAGAAGTGGTCCTGCAACTTTATC
CGCCTCCATCCAGTCTATTAATTGTTGCCGGGAAGCTAGAGTAAGTAGTTCGCCAGTTAATAGTTTGCGC
AACGTTGTTGCCATTGCTACAGGCATCGTGGTGTCACGCTCGTCGTTTGGTATGGCTTCATTCAGCTCCG
GTTCCCAACGATCAAGGCGAGTTACATGATCCCCCATGTTGTGCAAAAAAGCGGTTAGCTCCTTCGGTCC
TCCGATCGTTGTCAGAAGTAAGTTGGCCGCAGTGTTATCACTCATGGTTATGGCAGCACTGCATAATTCT
CTTACTGTCATGCCATCCGTAAGATGCTTTTCTGTGACTGGTGAGTACTCAACCAAGTCATTCTGAGAAT
AGTGTATGCGGCGACCGAGTTGCTCTTGCCCGGCGTCAATACGGGATAATACCGCGCCACATAGCAGAAC
TTTAAAAGTGCTCATCATTGGAAAACGTTCTTCGGGGCGAAAACTCTCAAGGATCTTACCGCTGTTGAGA
TCCAGTTCGATGTAACCCACTCGTGCACCCAACTGATCTTCAGCATCTTTTACTTTCACCAGCGTTTCTG
GGTGAGCAAAAACAGGAAGGCAAAATGCCGCAAAAAAGGGAATAAGGGCGACACGGAAATGTTGAATACT
CATACTCTTCCTTTTTCAATATTATTGAAGCATTTATCAGGGTTATTGTCTCATGAGCGGATACATATTT
GAATGTATTTAGAAAAATAAACAAATAGGGGTTCCGCGCACATTTCCCCGAAAAGTGCCACCTG
[124 nt withheld, positions 3985-4108]
C
[91 nt withheld, positions 4110-4200]
A
[49 nt withheld, positions 4202-4250]
CCTTTGACGTTGGAGTCCACGTTCTTT
[37 nt withheld, positions 4278-4314]
ACCCTATCTCGGTCTATTCTTTTGATTTATAAGGGATTTTGCCGATTTCGGCCTATTGGTTAAAAAATGA
GCTGATTTAACAAAAATTTAACGCGAATTTTAACAAAATATTAACGCTTACAATTTGCCATTCGCCATTC
AGGCTGCGCAACTGTTGGGAAGGGCGATCGGTGCGGGCCTCTTCGCTATTACGCCAGCCCAAGCTACCAT
GATAAGTAAGTAATATTAAGGTACGGGAGGTACTTGGAGCGGCCGCAATAAAATATCTTTATTTTCATTA
CATCTGTGTGTTGGTTTTTTGTGTGAATCGATAGTACTAACATACGCTCTCCATCAAAACAAAACGAAAC
AAAACAAACTAGCAAAATAGGCTGTCCCCAGTGCAAGTGCAGGTGCCAGAACATTTCTCTATCGATAGGT
ACCGAGCTCTTACGCGTGCTAGCCCGGGCTCGAGCAGACAGGCTGAAAGACCGGTAGTGAGACTGGAGTT
CAGCCTTCAGACCGGTAGTGAGACAATCCTTCAGCCGGGAGTTGGGCTCTGGGTGGCCTAGGTTGCCATG
GCACCGCCTCGGGCTCCACCCTCTCTTGTCCCCCTCACCGCTCCCCCCCTGCAGCGGGGGTTGTGGCAGC
CAGTCACGTGCCCGCCGCGTAGCCACACCTCTGCTCCTCAGAGCAATGTCAAGCGAAGCTTGGCATTCCG
GTACTGTTGGTAAAGCCACC
